Addgene plasmid #34662: mg182
Depositing lab: Miriam Goodman. Depositing organization: Stanford University. Publication: Alternatively spliced domains interact to regulate BK potassium channel gating. Johnson BE, Glauser DA, Dan-Glauser ES, Halling DB, Aldrich RW, Goodman MB. Proc Natl Acad Sci U S A. 2011 Nov 2. 10.1073/pnas.1116795108 PubMed 22049343.
Backbone
  Vector backbone: pBluescript KS(+)
  Backbone size w/o insert (bp): 2958
  Vector type: Xenopus oocyte expression
Growth in bacteria
  Bacterial resistance: Ampicillin, 100 μg/mL
  Growth temperature: 37°C
  Growth strain: DH5alpha
  Growth instructions: Top 10 F' E. coli
  Copy number: High Copy
Gene/Insert
  Gene/Insert name: slo-1(A2;B2;C1) (alt names: BK channel; Lablife ID:L1089.P202)
  Species: C. elegans (nematode)
  Insert size (bp): 3820
  GenBank ID: NM_001029090
  Entrez Gene: slo-1 (a.k.a. CELE_Y51A2D.19)
  Tag / fusion protein: Xenopus beta-globulin 5' UTR (N terminal on insert); Xenopus beta-globulin 3' UTR (C terminal on insert)
Resource information
  A portion of this plasmid was derived from a plasmid made by: The backbone plasmid containing insert slo-1(A2;B0;C1) was obtained from Zhao-Wen Wang (University of Connecticut)
Terms and licenses: Academic/Nonprofit Terms; Industry Terms: Not Available to Industry
Depositor comments: The backbone plasmid containing insert slo-1(A2;B0;C1) was first published in: Wang, Z.W., Saifee, O., Nonet, M.L., and Salkoff, L. (2001). SLO-1 potassium channels control quantal content of neurotransmitter release at the C. elegans neuromuscular junction. Neuron 32, 867-881.
How to cite: mg182 was a gift from Miriam Goodman (Addgene plasmid # 34662 ; http://n2t.net/addgene:34662 ; RRID:Addgene_34662)
