[The description below was written by a language model from this plasmid's Addgene catalogue record and pLannotate feature annotations shown in this document.]
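Description:
mg182 is a pBluescript KS(+)-based plasmid built for expressing a C. elegans BK potassium channel in Xenopus oocytes. It is propagated in E. coli as a high-copy plasmid from a ColE1/pUC-type origin, with ampicillin selection provided by the β-lactamase gene and its own promoter. The backbone also retains the f1 phage origin and remnants of the lacZα region, including the lac promoter, operator and CAP site. The depositor's full sequence is 6,776 nt, consistent with the stated backbone and insert sizes.

The insert is a cDNA for slo-1, specifically the splice variant designated A2;B2;C1, which refers to the alternative exon choices at three sites in the gene. SLO-1 is a potassium channel activated by both membrane depolarization and cytosolic calcium, and it helps repolarize the membrane and regulate neurotransmitter release. The coding sequence is flanked by the 5' and 3' untranslated regions of the Xenopus laevis major β-globin gene, which commonly improve the translation and stability of injected transcripts in oocytes. A T3 promoter lies just upstream of the 5' UTR in the sense orientation, so it is the likely driver for in vitro synthesis of sense cRNA, although the record does not state this. The T7 promoter sits downstream and points back toward the insert. A very short match annotated as a chicken β-actin promoter fragment is probably spurious.

The plasmid was derived from an earlier construct carrying the A2;B0;C1 isoform. It belongs to work examining how alternatively spliced domains interact to regulate BK channel gating, presumably by electrophysiological recording from oocytes.
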