Features (pLannotate 1.2.2; 17 found; start..end, strand, type, name):
      1..3480    +  CDS            slo-1: SLO1_CAEEL - Experimental evidence at protein level: Swiss-Prot protein existence level 1. Potassium channel activated by both membrane depolarization or increase in cytosolic Ca(2+) that mediates export of K(+) (PubMed:11738032). Its activation dampens the excitatory events that elevate the cytosolic Ca(2+) concentration and/or depolarize the cell membrane (PubMed:11738032). It therefore contributes to repolarization of the membrane potential (PubMed:11738032). Essential for the regulation of neurotransmitter release at synapses (PubMed:11738032, PubMed:28168949). From Caenorhabditis elegans.
   3581..3616    -  misc_feature   MCS (fragment): pBluescript multiple cloning site
   3639..3764    +  3'UTR          Xenopus globin 3'-UTR: 3'-UTR of the major beta-globin gene of Xenopus laevis
   3797..3813    -  promoter       chicken β-actin promoter (fragment): contains a 21-bp deletion relative to the standard chicken β-actin promoter
   3845..3863    -  promoter       T7 promoter: promoter for bacteriophage T7 RNA polymerase
   3871..4026    +  CDS            lacZα (fragment): LacZα fragment of β-galactosidase; lacZ fragment
   4057..4485    -  rep_origin     f1 ori (sequence partly withheld): f1 bacteriophage origin of replication; arrow indicates direction of (+) strand synthesis
   4512..4616    +  promoter       AmpR promoter: bla
   4617..5477    +  CDS            AmpR: β-lactamase; bla; confers resistance to ampicillin, carbenicillin, and related antibiotics
   5648..6236    +  rep_origin     ori: high-copy-number ColE1/pMB1/pBR322/pUC origin of replication
   6419..6511    +  CDS            lacI (fragment): lac repressor; lacI; The lac repressor binds to the lac operator to inhibit transcription in E. coli. This inhibition can be relieved by adding lactose or isopropyl-β-D-thiogalactopyranoside (IPTG).
   6524..6545    +  protein_bind   CAP binding site: CAP binding activates transcription in the presence of cAMP. E. coli catabolite activator protein
   6560..6590    +  promoter       lac promoter: promoter for the E. coli lac operon
   6598..6614    +  protein_bind   lac operator: The lac repressor binds to the lac operator to inhibit transcription in E. coli. This inhibition can be relieved by adding lactose or isopropyl-β-D-thiogalactopyranoside (IPTG). lac repressor encoded by lacI
   6659..6677    +  promoter       T3 promoter: promoter for bacteriophage T3 RNA polymerase
   6690..6712    -  misc_feature   MCS (fragment): pBluescript multiple cloning site
   6718..6760    +  5'UTR          Xenopus globin 5'-UTR: translational enhancer from the 5'-UTR of the major beta-globin gene of Xenopus laevis
>Addgene plasmid #34662 | mg182 | depositor full sequence | sequence record 41647 | mg182 sequence 6776 bps
ATGGGCGAGATTTACTCGCCTTCGCAGTCGAAGGGCTTCAATCAACCATATGGATACCCGATGAATTGTA
ACCTTAGTCGAGTATTCATGGAGATGACTGAAGAAGATCGAAAGTGCCTGGAGGAGCGCAAATATTGGTG
TTTTTTACTGAGCAGCATCACCACATTCTGCGCCTCAATGATATTGGTCGTAATATGGCGAGTGGTGACA
CACCTGTGCTGTCAACGCCGAGAAAAAGAGTTTGTGGAGCCCATACCTGCTCCGGAAGCCGTCCAAATAA
ATATGAACGGGTCGAAGCACGCGCCAAGTGAAACCGACCCGTTTTTGAAGCAACAAGAGGAAAAACACTT
GGGATGGATGACAGAAGCCAAGGACTGGGCTGGCGAGCTGATATCCGGACAAAGTCTGACGGGACGGTTT
CTGGTACTTTTGGTGTTCATTTTATCGATTGGATCGTTGATTATTTATTTTTACGACGCTAGTTTCCAAA
ACTTCCAAGTAGAAACGTGCATCCCGTGGCAGGACAGTCCCTCGCAACAAATCGACCTGGGCTTCAACAT
ATTTTTTCTCGTCTATTTTTTCATTAGATTCATCGCCGCGTCCGACAAAGTTTGGTTTCTGCTTGAAATG
TACAGCTGGATTGATTTTTTCACGATTCCGCCAAGCTTCGTGGCAATTTACTTGCAGAGGAATTGGCTCG
GATTCCGTTTCCTCCGTGCTCTTCGCCTCATGACCGTACCCGACATTCTACAGTACCTCAACATCCTGAA
AACATCTTCATCAATCCGATTGACACAGTTGGTCACAATTTTCGTGGCGGTTTGTCTGACTGGAGCCGGC
TTGGTGCACTTACTGGAAAATTCTGGGGACTTCTTCAAAGGATTTATAAATCCGCACAGAATCACTTATG
CGGACTCTGTGTACTTTGTACTGGTCACAATGTCTACTGTCGGATATGGAGATATCTATTGTACGACGCT
TTGCGGCCGACTTTTCATGATTTTCTTCATTCTGTTCGGTTTGGCCATGTTTGCAAGTTACGTACCAGAA
ATTGCCGATTTGATTGGAAACCGGCAAAAATACGGTGGGGAGTACAAAGGAGAGCACGGGAAGAAGCACA
TAGTGGTCTGTGGCCATATCACCTACGATTCGGTGTCCCATTTTCTTCAAGATTTCCTACACGAGGACCG
TGATGACGTGGATGTCGAAGTGGTGTTTTTGCATCGTGTCGTGCCGGATTTGGAGCTGGAAGGCTTGTTT
AAGCGGCATTTCACAAAAGTCGAATTTTTCACGGGGACTGTCATGGATTCTCTGGATCTTAGCAGAGTCA
AGATCGGGGACGCCGACGCCTGCCTGGTCCTTGCCAACAAGTACAGTACCAATCCGGACGCCGAGGACGC
CGCAAACATTATGCGTGTAATTTCGATCAAAAACTACTCATCGGACATCAGAGTTATTGTGCAACTAATG
CAATATCACAATAAGGCCTACCTTCTAAATATCCCCTCCTGGGACTGGAAACGAGGTGATGACGTCATCT
GTCTCGCGGAGCTTAAGCTCGGATTCATTGCTCAAAGCTGTCTGGCACCCGGATTCTCTACGATGATGGC
TAATTTATTTGCAATGAGAAGTTTCAAAACGTCACAAACCACACCGGACTGGCTGAACCTGTACCTTTGC
GGTGCCGGAATGGAAATGTACACCGACACGCTATCCCACTCGTTCGTCGGAATGACTTTTCCTGAAGCTG
TCGACCTATTATTCAACCGCCTGGGGCTTCTTCTTCTGGCGATTGAGCTTAAAGATGAGGAAAATAAAGA
ATGCAATATTGCAATCAATCCAGGCCCACATATTGTCATCCAGCCTCAAACTCAAGGATTTTTCATTGCT
CAGAGCGCTGACGAGGTGAAGCGGGCGTTTTTCTGGTGTAAGCAGTGTCATGACGATATTAAGGACGTTT
CCTTGATCAAAAAATGTAAATGCAAAAATTTGGCCCTCTTCCGTCGCAACACCAAACACTCGACAGCGGC
CCGTGAAAAAAATGCCAAAATTTCAGATTATTCGGACTTTGACGCTCTGTTTTATCAGAATGACGCAAGA
GCCACCGATGTGCTCCAGCAGTTCCAGCCACAAGCGCCAGCAGGTCCGATGGGCCATTTGGGCCAACAAG
TTCAGCTAAGGATGATTAATCAACAGAGTTCGACGAGTGATACTCATCTCAACACGAAATCCCTTCGATT
TGCCTATGAAATCAAAAAACTCATGCCATCTTCCGGAGGACGCCGAAATTCGATGAGTATTCCGCCAGAC
GGCAGGGGTGTCGATTTTAGCAAGGATTTTGAGCAGCAATTCCAAGACATGAAATATGACAGTACTGGAA
TGTTCCACTGGTGTCCATCCCGTAACCTAGAGGACTGTGTTCTGGAGCGCCACCAGGCCGCTATGACCGT
ACTCAACGGCCACGTGGTGGTTTGTTTGTTCGCTGATCAGGATTCTCCGCTAATTGGGCTCCGGAACTTC
ATAATGCCACTAAGAAGCTCAAACTTCCATTATCATGAGCTCAAACACGTGGTTATTGTGGGAGACCTGG
AATATTTGAGGAAAGAGTGGAAGACGCTGTACAACTTGCCGAAAATCTCGATTTTGAATGGCTCCCCGCT
ATCTCGAGCAGATTTACGCGCCGTCAACATTAACCTCTGCGACATGTGTGTCATAATCTCTGCCCGGGTC
CCAAATACCGAAGATACCACTTTGGCAGATAAGGAAGCGATTCTGGCATCATTGAACATTAAAGCTATGC
AATTTGATGATACCCTTGGCTTTTTCCCGATGAGGCATCAAACTGGCGATCGGAGCCCGCTGGGCTCCCC
GATTTCCATGCAGAAGAAGGGCGCCAAGTTTGGGACCAATGTGCCGATGATTACGGAGCTTGTTAACGAC
TCAAATGTGCAATTCCTCGACCAGGACGACGACGACGATCCGGACACCGAGCTCTACCTCACGCAGCCCT
TCGCCTGCGGAACTGCCTTCGCCATTTCAGTGTTGGATTCTTTGATGAGTACTACCTACTTCAACGACTC
GGCCCTGACCCTCATCCGAACTCTGGTCACTGGTGGAGCCACACCGGAGCTTGAACTTATTCTGGCAGAA
GGCGCCGGGCTCCGAGGTGGCTACAGTACCCCGGAGACCCTCTCAAACAGAGATCGGTGCCGAATTGCTC
AGATTTCGCTGCAGGATAACCCGTACGATGGAGTTGTGCACAACACTACCTATGGTGCAATGTTCACGAT
AGCTCTGAGGAGGTACGGCCAACTTTGTATCGGGCTGTATAGGCTTCACGACCAGGATAATCCGGACTCT
ATGAAGCGATATGTTATCACTAATCCTCCAGCAGAATTGAGGATTAAAAATACTGATTACGTCTACGTAC
TTGAACAATTCGATCCGGGACTGGAGTACGAGCCGGGCAAACGACACTTTTAGGGCCTAATTTTATCCGA
TTTTCTTGCTACAAACTACGGGTTATCCGACTCCGAAGGACCAATAATATTTGCAAATGCTCATTTTTAG
GACTTTTTTTGAATTCCTGCAGCCCGGGGGATCCACTAGTTCTAGACTCGAGGATCTGGTTACCACTAAA
CCAGCCTCAAGAACACCCGAATGGAGTCTCTAAGCTACATAATACCAACTTACACTTTACAAAATGTTGT
CCCCCAAAATGTAGCCATTCGTATCTGCTCCTAATAAAAAGAAAGTTTCTTCACATTCTAAAAAAAAAAA
AAAAAAAAAAAAAAACCCCCCCCCCCCCCCCCGGGGNCGCCACCGNGGGGGAGCTCCAATTCGCCCTATA
GTGAGTCGTATTACGCGCGCTCACTGGCCGTCGTTTTACAACGTCGTGACTGGGAAAACCCTGGCGTTAC
CCAACTTAATCGCCTTGCAGCACATCCCCCTTTCGCCAGCTGGCGTAATAGCGAAGAGGCCCGCACCGAT
CGCCCTTCCCAACAGTTGCGCAGCCTGAATGGCGAATGGAAATTGTAAGCGTTAATATTTTGTTAAAATT
CGCGTTAAATTTTTGTTAAATCAGCTCATTTTTTAACCAATAGGCCGAAATCGGCAAAATCCCTTATAAA
TCAAAAGAATAGACCGAGATAGGGT
[37 nt withheld, positions 4156-4192]
AAAGAACGTGGACTCCAACGTCAAAGG
[49 nt withheld, positions 4220-4268]
T
[91 nt withheld, positions 4270-4360]
G
[124 nt withheld, positions 4362-4485]
CAGGTGGCACTTTTCGGGGAAATGTGCGCGGAACCCCTATTTGTTTATTTTTCTAAATACATTCAAATAT
GTATCCGCTCATGAGACAATAACCCTGATAAATGCTTCAATAATATTGAAAAAGGAAGAGTATGAGTATT
CAACATTTCCGTGTCGCCCTTATTCCCTTTTTTGCGGCATTTTGCCTTCCTGTTTTTGCTCACCCAGAAA
CGCTGGTGAAAGTAAAAGATGCTGAAGATCAGTTGGGTGCACGAGTGGGTTACATCGAACTGGATCTCAA
CAGCGGTAAGATCCTTGAGAGTTTTCGCCCCGAAGAACGTTTTCCAATGATGAGCACTTTTAAAGTTCTG
CTATGTGGCGCGGTATTATCCCGTATTGACGCCGGGCAAGAGCAACTCGGTCGCCGCATACACTATTCTC
AGAATGACTTGGTTGAGTACTCACCAGTCACAGAAAAGCATCTTACGGATGGCATGACAGTAAGAGAATT
ATGCAGTGCTGCCATAACCATGAGTGATAACACTGCGGCCAACTTACTTCTGACAACGATCGGAGGACCG
AAGGAGCTAACCGCTTTTTTGCACAACATGGGGGATCATGTAACTCGCCTTGATCGTTGGGAACCGGAGC
TGAATGAAGCCATACCAAACGACGAGCGTGACACCACGATGCCTGTAGCAATGGCAACAACGTTGCGCAA
ACTATTAACTGGCGAACTACTTACTCTAGCTTCCCGGCAACAATTAATAGACTGGATGGAGGCGGATAAA
GTTGCAGGACCACTTCTGCGCTCGGCCCTTCCGGCTGGCTGGTTTATTGCTGATAAATCTGGAGCCGGTG
AGCGTGGGTCTCGCGGTATCATTGCAGCACTGGGGCCAGATGGTAAGCCCTCCCGTATCGTAGTTATCTA
CACGACGGGGAGTCAGGCAACTATGGATGAACGAAATAGACAGATCGCTGAGATAGGTGCCTCACTGATT
AAGCATTGGTAACTGTCAGACCAAGTTTACTCATATATACTTTAGATTGATTTAAAACTTCATTTTTAAT
TTAAAAGGATCTAGGTGAAGATCCTTTTTGATAATCTCATGACCAAAATCCCTTAACGTGAGTTTTCGTT
CCACTGAGCGTCAGACCCCGTAGAAAAGATCAAAGGATCTTCTTGAGATCCTTTTTTTCTGCGCGTAATC
TGCTGCTTGCAAACAAAAAAACCACCGCTACCAGCGGTGGTTTGTTTGCCGGATCAAGAGCTACCAACTC
TTTTTCCGAAGGTAACTGGCTTCAGCAGAGCGCAGATACCAAATACTGTCCTTCTAGTGTAGCCGTAGTT
AGGCCACCACTTCAAGAACTCTGTAGCACCGCCTACATACCTCGCTCTGCTAATCCTGTTACCAGTGGCT
GCTGCCAGTGGCGATAAGTCGTGTCTTACCGGGTTGGACTCAAGACGATAGTTACCGGATAAGGCGCAGC
GGTCGGGCTGAACGGGGGGTTCGTGCACACAGCCCAGCTTGGAGCGAACGACCTACACCGAACTGAGATA
CCTACAGCGTGAGCTATGAGAAAGCGCCACGCTTCCCGAAGGGAGAAAGGCGGACAGGTATCCGGTAAGC
GGCAGGGTCGGAACAGGAGAGCGCACGAGGGAGCTTCCAGGGGGAAACGCCTGGTATCTTTATAGTCCTG
TCGGGTTTCGCCACCTCTGACTTGAGCGTCGATTTTTGTGATGCTCGTCAGGGGGGCGGAGCCTATGGAA
AAACGCCAGCAACGCGGCCTTTTTACGGTTCCTGGCCTTTTGCTGGCCTTTTGCTCACATGTTCTTTCCT
GCGTTATCCCCTGATTCTGTGGATAACCGTATTACCGCCTTTGAGTGAGCTGATACCGCTCGCCGCAGCC
GAACGACCGAGCGCAGCGAGTCAGTGAGCGAGGAAGCGGAAGAGCGCCCAATACGCAAACCGCCTCTCCC
CGCGCGTTGGCCGATTCATTAATGCAGCTGGCACGACAGGTTTCCCGACTGGAAAGCGGGCAGTGAGCGC
AACGCAATTAATGTGAGTTAGCTCACTCATTAGGCACCCCAGGCTTTACACTTTATGCTTCCGGCTCGTA
TGTTGTGTGGAATTGTGAGCGGATAACAATTTCACACAGGAAACAGCTATGACCATGATTACGCCAAGCG
CGCAATTAACCCTCACTAAAGGGAACAAAAGCTGGGTACCGGGCCCCCCCTCGAGGTAGCTTCTTGTTCT
TTTTGCAGAAGCTCAGAATAAACGCTCAACTTTGGCAGAATCGATCCCACC
