>Addgene plasmid #34662 | mg182 | addgene partial sequence | sequence record 43149 | T3 5'-GCAATTAACCCTCACTAAAGG-3'
AGCTTCTTGTTCTTTTTGCAGAAGCTCAGAATAAACGCTCAACTTTGGCAGAATCGATCCCACCATGGGC
GAGATTTACTCGCCTTCGCAGTCGAAGGGCTTCAATCAACCATATGGATACCCGATGAATTGTAACCTTA
GTCGAGTATTCATGGAGATGACTGAAGAAGATCGAAAGTGCCTGGAGGAGCGCAAATATTGGTGTTTTTT
ACTGAGCAGCATCACCACATTCTGCGCCTCAATGATATTGGTCGTAATATGGCGAGTGGTGACACACCTG
TGCTGTCAACGCCGAGAAAAAGAGTTTGTGGAGCCCATACCTGCTCCGGAAGCCGTCCAAATAAATATGA
ACGGGTCGAAGCACGCGCCAAGTGAAACCGACCCGTTTTTGAAGCAACAAGAGGAAAAACACTTGGGATG
GATGACAGAAGCCAAGGACTGGGCTGGCGAGCTGATATCCGGACAAAGTCTGACGGGACGGTTTCTGGTA
CTTTTGGTGTTCATTTTATCGATTGGATCGTTGATTATTTATTTTTACGACGCTAGTTTCCAAAACTTCC
AAGTAGAAACGTGCATCCCGTGGCAGGACAGTCCCTCGCAACAAATCGACCTGGGCTTCAACATATTTTT
TCTCGTCTATTTTTTCATTAGATTCATCGCT
