>Addgene plasmid #34662 | mg182 | addgene partial sequence | sequence record 43196 | wSlo1-R 5'-gatggacaccagtggaacatt-3'
AAATCCTTGCTAAAATCGACACCCCTGCCGTCTGGCGGAATACTCATCGAATTTCGGCGTCCTCCGGAAG
ATGGCATGAGTTTTTTGATTTCATAGGCAAATCGAAGGGATTTCGTGTTGAGATGAGTATCACTCGTCGA
ACTCTGTTGATTAATCATCCTTAGCTGAACTTGTTGGCCCAAATGGCCCATCGGACCTGCTGGCGCTTGT
GGCTGGAACTGCTGGAGCACATCGGTGGCTCTTGCGTCATTCTGATAAAACAGAGCGTCAAAGTCCGAAT
AATCTGAAATTTTGGCATTTTTTTCACGGGCCGCTGTCGAGTGTTTGGTGTTGCGACGGAAGAGGGCCAA
ATTTTTGCATTTACATTTTTTGATCAAGGAAACGTCCTTAATATCGTCATGACACTGCTTACACCAGAAA
AACGCCCGCTTCACCTCGTCAGCGCTCTGAGCAATGAAAAATCCTTGAGTTTGAGGCTGGATGACAATAT
GTGGGCCTGGATTGATTGCAATATTGCATTCTTTATTTTCCTCATCTTTAAGCTCAATCGCCAGAAGAAG
AAGCCCCAGGCGGTTGAATAATAGGTCGACAGCTTCAGGAAAAGTCATTCCGACGAACGAGTGGGATAGC
GTGTCGGTGTACATTTCCATTCCGGCACCGCAAAGGTACAGGTTCAGCCAGTCCGGTGTGGTTTGTGACG
TTTTGAAACTTCTCATTGCAAATAAATTAGCCATCATCGTAGAGAATCCGGGTGCCAGACAGCTTTGAGC
AATGAATCCGAGCTTAAGCTCCGCGAGACAGATGACGTC
